Addgene plasmid #13834: pMXs-EGFP-ERas delCAAX-IP
Depositing lab: Shinya Yamanaka. Depositing organization: Kyoto University, Center for iPS Cell Research and Application. Publication: Differential membrane localization of ERas and Rheb, two Ras-related proteins involved in the phosphatidylinositol 3-kinase/mTOR pathway. Takahashi K, Nakagawa M, Young SG, Yamanaka S. J Biol Chem. 2005 Sep 23. 280(38):32768-74. 10.1074/jbc.M506280200 PubMed 16046393.
Backbone
  Vector backbone: pMX-EGFP-gw-IP
  Backbone size w/o insert (bp): 6900
  Vector type: Mammalian Expression, Retroviral
  Selectable markers: Puromycin
Growth in bacteria
  Bacterial resistance: Ampicillin, 100 μg/mL
  Growth temperature: 37°C
  Growth strain: DH5alpha
  Copy number: High Copy
Gene/Insert
  Gene/Insert name: ERas delCAAX
  Species: M. musculus (mouse)
  Insert size (bp): 700
  Mutation: Deletion 4 amino acids of c-terminal end (CAAX motif)
  Entrez Gene: Eras (a.k.a. RP23-198C2.4, HRAS2, HRasp, Ha-Ras2, ecat5)
  Tag / fusion protein: EGFP (N terminal on backbone)
  Cloning method: Restriction Enzyme
  Sequencing primers: 5′ EGFP-C
Resource information
  A portion of this plasmid was derived from a plasmid made by: pMXs is from Dr. Toshio Kitamura of the University of Tokyo, the Institute of Medical Science. If you use this plasmid in a paper, please cite: Retrovirus-mediated gene transfer and expression cloning: powerful tools in functional genomics. Exp Hematol. 2003 Nov;31(11):1007-14. Kitamura T, Koshino Y, Shibata F, Oki T, Nakajima H, Nosaka T, Kumagai H.
Terms and licenses: Academic/Nonprofit Terms; Industry Terms: Not Available to Industry
How to cite: pMXs-EGFP-ERas delCAAX-IP was a gift from Shinya Yamanaka (Addgene plasmid # 13834 ; http://n2t.net/addgene:13834 ; RRID:Addgene_13834)
