[The description below was written by a language model from this plasmid's Addgene catalogue record.]
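Description:
pMXs-EGFP-ERas delCAAX-IP is a retroviral mammalian expression plasmid built on pMX-EGFP-gw-IP, a derivative of the pMXs family of retroviral vectors with a backbone of about 6.9 kb. It is maintained in E. coli as a high-copy plasmid under ampicillin selection, and it carries a puromycin marker for selecting transduced mammalian cells. The "IP" suffix in this vector series conventionally denotes an IRES-puromycin cassette, which would link drug resistance to the same transcript as the insert. However, no feature table is provided, so the exact arrangement of promoter, LTRs, packaging signal and selection cassette is not stated in the record. As with retroviral vectors generally, the plasmid is introduced into packaging cells to produce virus that integrates the expression cassette into target cells.

The payload is a roughly 700 bp mouse Eras (ERas) coding sequence, inserted by restriction cloning and fused at its N terminus to EGFP supplied by the backbone. The insert lacks the last four C-terminal amino acids, which make up the CAAX motif. In Ras-family proteins this motif directs prenylation and subsequent processing needed for membrane anchoring, so its removal is expected to prevent normal membrane targeting. The EGFP fusion lets the protein's subcellular distribution be followed by fluorescence. The associated study compared the membrane localization of ERas and Rheb, two Ras-related proteins in the PI3K/mTOR pathway. The construct therefore fits use as a localization-defective mutant for testing how far ERas positioning and function depend on its CAAX motif.
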