>Addgene plasmid #13834 | pMXs-EGFP-ERas delCAAX-IP | addgene partial sequence | sequence record 20066 | EGFP-C 5'-CATGGTCCTGCTGGAGTTCGTG-3'
TCTCGGCTGGACGAGCTGTACAAGTCCGGCCGGACTCAGATCTCGAATCAAACAAGTTTGTACAAAAAAG
CAGGCTCCGCGGCCGCCCCCTTCACCATGGCTTTGCCTACAAAGTCTAGCATCTTGGACCTGAGCTCCGG
CACCCCATGCACCAGATCTCCAGAGGAAAGTCACGAGGCTTGGGCACAGTGCAAAGATGCTGGCAGGCAG
CTACCCGAGTACAAGGCAGTGGTGGTGGGTGCAAGTGGTGTTGGTAAAAGTGCTCTCACCATCCAGATGA
CTCACCAATGCTTCGTGAAAGACCATGACCCCACTATCCAAGATTCCTACTGGAAGGAAGTGGCCAGGGA
CAACGGAGGCTACATTCTAAATGTTCTGGATACATCTGGGCAGGATATTCACCGGGCTCTGCGTGACCAG
TGCTTGGCATCTGGTGATGGTGTGCTGGGCGTCTTTGCTCTTGACGACCCCTCGTCTCTGGACCAGTTGC
AGCAGATATGGTCCACCTGGACCCCTCACCACAAGCAGCCTCTGGTACTAGTGGGCAACAAGTGTGACCT
GGTGACCACTGCTGGAGATGCTCATGCTGCCGCAGCCCTCCTTGCTCACAAGTTGGGGGCCCCCTTGGTG
AAGACCTCAGCCAAGACGCGGCAAGGTGTGGAGGAAGCCTTTGCCCTGCTTGTCCATG
